>Addgene plasmid #112804 | pDEST-APIGH | addgene full sequence | sequence record 243309 | Addgene NGS Result
CATAGTGACTGGATATGTTGTGTTTTACAGTATTATGTAGTCTGTTTTTTATGCAAAATCTAATTTAATA
TATTGATATTTATATCATTTTACGTTTCTCGTTCAGCTTTCTTGTACAAAGTGGTGATGATCTGGTCTAG
CGAGCGCCGGAGTATAAATAGAGGCGCTTCGTCTACGGAGCGACAATTCAATTCAAACAAGCAAAGTGAA
CACGTCGCTAAGCGAAAGCTAAGCAAATAAACAAGCGCAGCTGAGCAAGCTAAACAATCGTAAAGTGCAA
GTTAAAGTGAATCAATTAAAAGTAACCAGCAACCAAGTAAATCAACTGCAACTACTGAAATCTGCCGGTG
AGATTGTACACCCTTCTTAAAGATCCCCTTCAAAGTCTAAATTCTTCCTTTTCGTTTAGCCAAGACTCGA
CAAAATGAAGCTACTGTCTTCTATCGAACAAGCATGCGATATTTGCCGACTTAAAAAGCTCAAGTGCTCC
AAAGAAAAACCGAAGTGCGCCAAGTGTCTGAAGAACAACTGGGAGTGTCGCTACTCTCCCAAAACCAAAA
GGTCTCCGCTGACTAGGGCACATCTGACAGAAGTGGAATCAAGGCTAGAAAGACTGGAACAGCTATTTCT
ACTGATTTTTCCTCGAGAAGACCTTGACATGATTTTGAAAATGGATTCTTTACAGGATATAAAAGCATTG
TTAACAGGATTATTTGTACAAGATAATGTGAATAAAGATGCCGTCACAGATAGATTGGCTTCAGTGGAGA
CTGATATGCCTCTAACATTGAGACAGCATAGAATAAGTGCGACATCATCATCGGAAGAGAGTAGTAACAA
AGGTCAAAGACAGTTGACTGTATCGATTGACTCGGCAGCTCATCATGATAACTCCACAATTCCGTTGGAT
TTTATGCCCAGGGATGCTCTTCATGGATTTGATTGGTCTGAAGAGGATGACATGTCGGATGGCTTGCCCT
TCCTGAAAACGGACCCCAACAATAATGGGTTCTTTGGCGACGGTTCTCTCTTATGTATTCTTCGATCTAT
TGGCTTTAAACCGGAAAATTACACGAACTCTAACGTTAACAGGCTCCCGACCATGATTACGGATAGATAC
ACGTTGGCTTCTAGATCCACAACATCCCGTTTACTTCAAAGTTATCTCAATAATTTTCACCCCTACTGCC
CTATCGTGCACTCACCGACGCTAATGATGTTGTATAATAACCAGATTGAAATCGCGTCGAAGGATCAATG
GCAAATCCTTTTTAACTGCATATTAGCCATTGGAGCCTGGTGTATAGAGGGGGAATCTACTGATATAGAT
GTTTTTTACTATCAAAATGCTAAATCTCATTTGACGAGCAAGGTCTTCGAGTCAGGTTCCATAATTTTGG
TGACAGCCCTACATCTTCTGTCGCGATATACACAGTGGAGGCAGAAAACAAATACTAGCTATAATTTTCA
CAGCTTTTCCATAAGAATGGCCATATCATTGGGCTTGAATAGGGACCTCCCCTCGTCCTTCAGTGATAGC
AGCATTCTGGAACAAAGACGCCGAATTTGGTGGTCTGTCTACTCTTGGGAGATCCAATTGTCCCTGCTTT
ATGGTCGATCCATCCAGCTTTCTCAGAATACAATCTCCTTCCCTTCTTCTGTGGACGATGTGCAGCGTAC
CACAACAGGTCCCACCATATATCATGGCATCATTGAAACAGCAAGGCTCTTACAAGTTTTCACAAAAATC
TATGAACTAGACAAAACAGTAACTGCAGAAAAAAGTCCTATATGTGCAAAAAAATGCTTGATGATTTGTA
ATGAGATTGAGGAGGTTTCGAGACAGGCACCAAAGTTTTTACAAATGGATATTTCCACCACCGCTCTAAC
CAATTTGTTGAAGGAACACCCTTGGCTATCCTTTACAAGATTCGAACTGAAGTGGAAACAGTTGTCTCTT
ATCATTTATGTATTAAGAGATTTTTTCACTAATTTTACCCAGAAAAAGTCACAACTAGAACAGGATCAAA
ATGATCATCAAAGTTATGAAGTTAAACGATGCTCCATCATGTTAAGCGATGCAGCACAAAGAACTGTTAT
GTCTGTAAGTAGCTATATGGACAATCATAATGTCACCCCATATTTTGCCTGGAATTGTTCTTATTACTTG
TTCAATGCAGTCCTAGTACCCATAAAGACTCTACTCTCAAACTCAAAATCGAATGCTGAGAATAACGAGA
CCGCACAATTATTACAACAAATTAACACTGTTCTGATGCTATTAAAAAAACTGGCCACTTTTAAAATCCA
GACTTGTGAAAAATACATTCAAGTACTGGAAGAGGTATGTGCGCCGTTTCTGTTATCACAGTGTGCAATC
CCATTACCGCATATCAGTTATAACAATAGTAATGGTAGCGCCATTAAAAATATTGTCGGTTCTGCAACTA
TCGCCCAATACCCTACTCTTCCGGAGGAAAATGTCAACAATATCAGTGTTAAATATGTTTCTCCTGGCTC
AGTAGGGCCTTCACCTGTGCCATTGAAATCAGGAGCAAGTTTCAGTGATCTAGTCAAGCTGTTATCTAAC
CGTCCACCCTCTCGTAACTCTCCAGTGACAATACCAAGAAGCACACCTTCGCATCGCTCAGTCACGCCTT
TTCTAGGGCAACAGCAACAGCTGCAATCATTAGTGCCACTGACCCCGTCTGCTTTGTTTGGTGGCGCCAA
TTTTAATCAAAGTGGGAATATTGCTGATAGCTCATTGTCCTTCACTTTCACTAACAGTAGCAACGGTCCG
AACCTCATAACAACTCAAACAAATTCTCAAGCGCTTTCACAACCAATTGCCTCCTCTAACGTTCATGATA
ACTTCATGAATAATGAAATCACGGCTAGTAAAATTGATGATGGTAATAATTCAAAACCACTGTCACCTGG
TTGGACGGACCAAACTGCGTATAACGCGTTTGGAATCACTACAGGGATGTTTAATACCACTACAATGGAT
GATGTATATAACTATCTATTCGATGATGAAGATACCCCACCAAACCCAAAAAAAGAGTAACTAGAATTAA
TTAACTAAGCCAGTCGGCAATCGGACGCCTTCGAAACATGCAACACTAATGTTTAATTCAGATTTCAGCA
GAGACAAGCTAAAACACCGACGAGTTGTAATCATTTCTGTGCGCCAGCATATATTTCTTATATACAACGT
AATACATAATTATGTAATTCTAGCATCTCCCCAACACTCACATACAAACAAACAAAAAATACAAACACAC
AAAACGTATTTACCCGCACGCATCCTTGGCGAGGTTGAGTATGAAACAAAAACAAAACTTAATTTAGAGC
AAAGTAATTACACGAATAAATTTAATAAAAAAAAACTATAATAAAAACGCCAATCATGTTATTTCCAAAA
AAAAAAAAAAAAAAAAAAACTAGACGAGATGTTTGCGCTTGTGTCGATGAATGTAAAGAATTGCAACTAC
ATAGATGGTAATTAATTTCAGCTGTAAGAAGTACAAGTTTTTCATAATTGTGAGAAAAGTGCAGTAGTAT
CGCTTAAAGTTCAGTTTTAATCAGGGCATTTAGCAGCTCGAACCCAATGTATTTGTAAGCCCAATAAACG
TGTAAATGCCTAGAGCAAAATATCACAACTGTAGCTTTTCATCCGAAAGATAATAATGAATAGACTGACC
TGACGTTTTTCAAAATGCGTAACTAGTCACGTAATAAGTGTGCGTTGAATTTATTCGCAAAAACATTGCA
TATTTTCGGCAAAGTAAAATTTTGTTGCATACCTTATCAAAAAATAAGTGCTGCATACTTTTTAGAGAAA
CCAAATAATTTTTTATTGCATACCCGTTTTTAATAAAATACATTGCATACCCTCTTTTAATAAAAAATAT
TGCATACTTTGACGAAACAAATTTTCGTTGCATACCCAATAAAAGATTATTATATTGCATACCCGTTTTT
AATAAAATACATTGCATACCCTCTTTTAATAAAAAATATTGCATACGTTGACGAAACAAATTTTCGTTGC
ATACCCAATAAAAGATTATTATATTGCATACCTTTTCTTGCCATACCATTTAGCCGATCAATTGTGCTCG
GCAACAGCATGCTGCAGCAGATCATCACAAGTTTGTACAAAAAAGCTGAACGAGAAACGTAAAATGATAT
AAATATCAATATATTAAATTAGATTTTGCATAAAAAACAGACTACATAATACTGTAAAACACAACATATC
CAGTCACTATGGCGGCCGCATTAGGCACCCCAGGCTTTACACTTTATGCTTCCGGCTCGTATAATGTGTG
GATTTTGAGTTAGGATCCGTCGAGATTTTCAGGAGCTAAGGAAGCTAAAATGGAGAAAAAAATCACTGGA
TATACCACCGTTGATATATCCCAATGGCATCGTAAAGAACATTTTGAGGCATTTCAGTCAGTTGCTCAAT
GTACCTATAACCAGACCGTTCAGCTGGATATTACGGCCTTTTTAAAGACCGTAAAGAAAAATAAGCACAA
GTTTTATCCGGCCTTTATTCACATTCTTGCCCGCCTGATGAATGCTCATCCGGAATTCCGTATGGCAATG
AAAGACGGTGAGCTGGTGATATGGGATAGTGTTCACCCTTGTTACACCGTTTTCCATGAGCAAACTGAAA
CGTTTTCATCGCTCTGGAGTGAATACCACGACGATTTCCGGCAGTTTCTACACATATATTCGCAAGATGT
GGCGTGTTACGGTGAAAACCTGGCCTATTTCCCTAAAGGGTTTATTGAGAATATGTTTTTCGTCTCAGCC
AATCCCTGGGTGAGTTTCACCAGTTTTGATTTAAACGTGGCCAATATGGACAACTTCTTCGCCCCCGTTT
TCACCATGGGCAAATATTATACGCAAGGCGACAAGGTGCTGATGCCGCTGGCGATTCAGGTTCATCATGC
CGTTTGTGATGGCTTCCATGTCGGCAGAATGCTTAATGAATTACAACAGTACTGCGATGAGTGGCAGGGC
GGGGCGTAAACGCGTGGATCCGGCTTACTAAAAGCCAGATAACAGTATGCGTATTTGCGCGCTGATTTTT
GCGGTATAAGAATATATACTGATATGTATACCCGAAGTATGTCAAAAAGAGGTATGCTATGAAGCAGCGT
ATTACAGTGACAGTTGACAGCGACAGCTATCAGTTGCTCAAGGCATATATGATGTCAATATCTCCGGTCT
GGTAAGCACAACCATGCAGAATGAAGCCCGTCGTCTGCGTGCCGAACGCTGGAAAGCGGAAAATCAGGAA
GGGATGGCTGAGGTCGCCCGGTTTATTGAAATGAACGGCTCTTTTGCTGACGAGAACAGGGGCTGGTGAA
ATGCAGTTTAAGGTTTACACCTATAAAAGAGAGAGCCGTTATCGTCTGTTTGTGGATGTACAGAGTGATA
TTATTGACACGCCCGGGCGACGGATGGTGATCCCCCTGGCCAGTGCACGTCTGCTGTCAGATAAAGTCTC
CCGTGAACTTTACCCGGTGGTGCATATCGGGGATGAAAGCTGGCGCATGATGACCACCGATATGGCCAGT
GTGCCGGTCTCCGTTATCGGGGAAGAAGTGGCTGATCTCAGCCACCGCGAAAATGACATCAAAAACGCCA
TTAACCTGATGTTCTGGGGAATATAAATGTCAGGCTCCCTTATACACAGCCAGTCTGCAGGTCGAC
Features (pLannotate 1.2.2; 10 found; start..end, strand, type, name):
      1..125     -  protein_bind   attR2: mutant version of attR; recombination site for the Gateway® LR reaction LR Clonase™
    147..346     +  promoter       hsp70 promoter (fragment): Drosophila melanogaster hsp70Bb promoter
    425..3067    +  CDS            GAL4: GAL4_YEAST - Experimental evidence at protein level: Swiss-Prot protein existence level 1. This protein is a positive regulator for the gene expression of the galactose-induced genes such as GAL1, GAL2, GAL7, GAL10, and MEL1 which code for the enzymes used to convert galactose to glucose. It recognizes a 17 base pair sequence in (5'-CGGRNNRCYNYNCNCCG-3') the upstream activating sequence (UAS-G) of these genes. From Saccharomyces cerevisiae (strain ATCC 204508 / S288c) (Baker's yeast).
   3738..4123    +  protein_bind   gypsy insulator: chromatin insulator from Drosophila Su(Hw), CP190, and Mod(mdg4)67.2
   4157..4281    +  protein_bind   attR1: mutant version of attR; recombination site for the Gateway® LR reaction LR Clonase™
   4306..4336    +  promoter       lac UV5 promoter: E. coli lac promoter with an "up" mutation
   4360..4389    +  promoter       cat promoter (fragment): promoter of the E. coli cat gene encoding chloramphenicol acetyltransferase
   4390..5049    +  CDS            CmR: chloramphenicol acetyltransferase; cat; confers resistance to chloramphenicol
   5228..5386    +  CDS            ccdA (fragment): CCDA_ECO57 - Also known as H, letA. Experimental evidence at protein level: Swiss-Prot protein existence level 1. Antitoxin component of a type II toxin-antitoxin (TA) system which inhibits the post-segregational killing (PSK) of plasmid-free cells, also referred to as a plasmid addiction system. Binds to and blocks the activity of CcdB; will also remove bound CcdB protein from the CcdB-GyrA complex by forming a CcdA-CcdB complex, a process termed rejuvenation. Functions as a transcriptional corepressor for the ccdAB operon, repression also requires CcdB (By similarity). From Escherichia coli
   5391..5693    +  CDS            ccdB: CCDB_ECOLI - Also known as G, letB, letD. Experimental evidence at protein level: Swiss-Prot protein existence level 1. Toxic component of a type II toxin-antitoxin (TA) system, functioning in plasmid maintainence. Responsible for the post- segregational killing (PSK) of plasmid-free cells, also referred to as a plasmid addiction system. Half-life of over 2 hours. Cell killing by CcdB is accompanied by filamentation, defects in chromosome and plasmid segregation, defects in cell division, formation of anucleate cells, decreased DNA synthesis and plasmid loss. Interferes with the activity of DN
