[The description below was written by a language model from this plasmid's Addgene catalogue record and pLannotate feature annotations shown in this document.]
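Description:
pDEST-APIGH is an empty Gateway destination vector built on the pAPIC backbone and intended for making Drosophila transgenes in which a cloned enhancer drives the yeast transcription factor Gal4. It is catalogued as a high-copy, ampicillin-selected bacterial plasmid. Because it carries the ccdB toxin gene, it has to be propagated in a ccdB-tolerant strain.

The annotated 5,736-nt sequence record appears to cover only part of the plasmid. It contains no ampicillin resistance gene, no bacterial origin of replication, and no fly transformation elements such as an integration site or visible marker, so those components cannot be described from the record. What it does show is a standard Gateway cassette bounded by attR1 and attR2. This cassette holds a chloramphenicol acetyltransferase gene with its own promoter, a ccdA fragment, and ccdB. In an LR recombination reaction, an enhancer fragment from an entry clone replaces the cassette, and loss of ccdB provides counter-selection against unrecombined vector in ordinary E. coli strains.

Treating the sequence as circular, the cassette sits just upstream of a fragment of the Drosophila hsp70Bb promoter, followed by the full-length Saccharomyces cerevisiae GAL4 coding sequence. The promoter fragment presumably acts as a minimal core promoter, so that Gal4 expression depends on the inserted enhancer. A gypsy chromatin insulator lies upstream of attR1, where it would help shield the enhancer–Gal4 unit from surrounding genomic influences after integration. The region between GAL4 and the insulator is unannotated, and no terminator or polyadenylation signal is recorded.

The resulting lines would serve as tissue- or cell-type-specific Gal4 drivers for UAS-based expression. The associated work concerns dendritic patterning of Drosophila sensory neurons.
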