Addgene plasmid #112804: pDEST-APIGH
Purpose: (Empty Backbone) gateway cloning destination vector to express enhancer driven Gal4 in Drosophila
Depositing lab: Chun Han & Yuh-Nung Jan. Depositing organization: University of California, San Francisco (UCSF). Publication: Integrins regulate repulsion-mediated dendritic patterning of drosophila sensory neurons by restricting dendrites in a 2D space. Han C, Wang D, Soba P, Zhu S, Lin X, Jan LY, Jan YN. Neuron. 2012 Jan 12;73(1):64-78. doi: 10.1016/j.neuron.2011.10.036. PubMed 22243747.
Backbone
  Vector backbone: pAPIC
  Vector type: Bacterial Expression
Growth in bacteria
  Bacterial resistance: Ampicillin, 100 μg/mL
  Growth temperature: 37°C
  Growth strain: ccdB Survival
  Copy number: High Copy
Gene/Insert
  Gene/Insert name: None
Terms and licenses: Academic/Nonprofit Terms; Industry Terms: Not Available to Industry
Depositor comments: S. cerevisiae (budding yeast) Gal 4 size is 2646 bp For more information about the Han Lab Drosophila Transgenic Vectors, please visit: https://han.wicmb.cornell.edu/han-lab-drosophila-transgenic-vectors/.
How to cite: pDEST-APIGH was a gift from Chun Han & Yuh-Nung Jan (Addgene plasmid # 112804 ; http://n2t.net/addgene:112804 ; RRID:Addgene_112804)
